Addgene plasmid #185916: pCMV-T7-ABE8.20m-nSpG-P2A-EGFP (KAC1160)
Purpose: pCMV and pT7 plasmid encoding human codon optimized ABE8.20m A-to-G base editor with nickase SpG(D10A/D1135L/S1136W/G1218K/E1219Q/R1335Q/T1337R) and P2A-EGFP
Depositing lab: Benjamin Kleinstiver. Depositing organization: Massachusetts General Hospital. Publication: Optimization of base editors for the functional correction of SMN2 as a treatment for spinal muscular atrophy. Alves CRR, Ha LL, Yaworski R, Sutton ER, Lazzarotto CR, Christie KA, Reilly A, Beauvais A, Doll RM, de la Cruz D, Maguire CA, Swoboda KJ, Tsai SQ, Kothary R, Kleinstiver BP. Nat Biomed Eng. 2023 Dec 6. doi: 10.1038/s41551-023-01132-z. PubMed 38057426.
Backbone
  Vector backbone: pCMV_ABEmax_P2A_GFP
  Backbone manufacturer: Addgene Plasmid #112101
  Vector type: Mammalian Expression ; in vitro transcription; T7 promoter
Growth in bacteria
  Bacterial resistance: Ampicillin, 100 μg/mL
  Growth temperature: 37°C
  Growth strain: DH5alpha
  Copy number: High Copy
Gene/Insert
  Gene/Insert name: human codon optimized ABE8.20m-nSpG-P2A-EGFP (alt name: KAC1160)
  Species: Synthetic
  Mutation: nSpG=D10A/D1135L/S1136W/G1218K/E1219Q/R1335Q/T1337R
  Promoter: CMV and T7
  Tag / fusion protein: BPNLS (N terminal on insert); BPNLS-3xFLAG-P2A-EGFP (C terminal on insert)
  Cloning method: Gibson Cloning
  Sequencing primers: 5′ oBK6928-CCAAGTCTCCACCCCATTGACG; 3′ oBK219-GGGAGTGGCACCTTCCAGGGTC
Terms and licenses: Academic/Nonprofit Terms; Industry Terms: Not Available to Industry
Depositor comments: Please visit https://www.biorxiv.org/content/10.1101/2023.01.20.524978v1 for bioRxiv preprint.
How to cite: pCMV-T7-ABE8.20m-nSpG-P2A-EGFP (KAC1160) was a gift from Benjamin Kleinstiver (Addgene plasmid # 185916 ; http://n2t.net/addgene:185916 ; RRID:Addgene_185916)
