[The description below was written by a language model from this plasmid's Addgene catalogue record and pLannotate feature annotations shown in this document.]
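Description:
pCMV-T7-ABE8.20m-nSpG-P2A-EGFP (KAC1160) is a 9,033 bp mammalian expression plasmid built by Gibson cloning on the pCMV_ABEmax_P2A_GFP backbone. It also serves as a template for in vitro transcription. It is propagated in E. coli at high copy from a ColE1/pUC-type origin and selected with ampicillin through the β-lactamase gene. The backbone also retains short remnants of lac regulatory elements, a pBluescript polylinker, an SV40 promoter fragment and a pBR322 bom fragment, none of which appears to play a role in the payload.

The payload is a single human codon-optimized open reading frame placed downstream of the CMV enhancer/promoter and a T7 promoter in tandem. CMV drives expression in transfected mammalian cells, while T7 allows mRNA to be made with T7 RNA polymerase. The reading frame encodes the ABE8.20m adenine base editor, in which an engineered E. coli TadA-derived deaminase domain is fused to a Streptococcus pyogenes Cas9 nickase. The D10A mutation restricts Cas9 to nicking one strand. The further substitutions D1135L/S1136W/G1218K/E1219Q/R1335Q/T1337R define the SpG variant, which is known for relaxed PAM recognition. The annotation splits Cas9 into two adjoining segments, but these form one continuous coding region. Bipartite nuclear localization signals flank the editor, and the C-terminal end carries a 3xFLAG tag followed by P2A-EGFP. The P2A peptide releases EGFP as a separate protein that marks expressing cells. A bGH polyadenylation signal terminates the transcript.

No guide RNA cassette is annotated, so the guide is presumably supplied separately. The plasmid is used for A-to-G base editing, and the associated study optimized base editors for functional correction of SMN2 as a treatment for spinal muscular atrophy.
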