Features (pLannotate 1.2.2; 18 found; start..end, strand, type, name):
    132..335     +  promoter       CMV promoter: human cytomegalovirus (CMV) immediate early promoter
    377..395     +  promoter       T7 promoter: promoter for bacteriophage T7 RNA polymerase
    466..960     +  CDS            tadA: TADA_ECOLI - Also known as yfhC. Experimental evidence at protein level: Swiss-Prot protein existence level 1. Catalyzes the deamination of adenosine to inosine at the wobble position 34 of tRNA(Arg2). Essential for cell viability. From Escherichia coli (strain K12).
   1060..2661    +  CDS            dCas9(N): N-terminal portion of catalytically inactive Streptococcus pyogenes dCas9 carrying the D10A mutation (Zetsche et al., 2015)
   2662..5156    +  CDS            Cas9(C) (fragment): C-terminal portion of Streptococcus pyogenes Cas9 (Zetsche et al., 2015)
   5290..6006    +  CDS            EGFP: EGFP is a basic (constitutively fluorescent) green fluorescent protein published in 1996, derived from Aequorea victoria. It is reported to be a rapidly-maturing weak dimer with moderate acid sensitivity.
   6094..6318    +  polyA_signal   bGH poly(A) signal: bovine growth hormone polyadenylation signal
   6322..6343    +  promoter       SV40 promoter (fragment): SV40 enhancer and early promoter
   6348..6364    +  misc_feature   MCS (fragment): pBluescript multiple cloning site
   6413..6429    -  protein_bind   lac operator: The lac repressor binds to the lac operator to inhibit transcription in E. coli. This inhibition can be relieved by adding lactose or isopropyl-β-D-thiogalactopyranoside (IPTG). lac repressor encoded by lacI
   6437..6467    -  promoter       lac promoter: promoter for the E. coli lac operon
   6482..6503    -  protein_bind   CAP binding site: CAP binding activates transcription in the presence of cAMP. E. coli catabolite activator protein
   6516..6608    -  CDS            lacI (fragment): lac repressor; lacI; The lac repressor binds to the lac operator to inhibit transcription in E. coli. This inhibition can be relieved by adding lactose or isopropyl-β-D-thiogalactopyranoside (IPTG).
   6791..7379    -  rep_origin     ori: high-copy-number ColE1/pMB1/pBR322/pUC origin of replication
   7550..8410    -  CDS            AmpR: β-lactamase; bla; confers resistance to ampicillin, carbenicillin, and related antibiotics
   8411..8515    -  promoter       AmpR promoter: bla
   8586..8630    -  misc_feature   bom (fragment): basis of mobility region from pBR322
   8785..131     +  enhancer       CMV enhancer (across the origin): human cytomegalovirus immediate early enhancer
>Addgene plasmid #185916 | pCMV-T7-ABE8.20m-nSpG-P2A-EGFP (KAC1160) | addgene full sequence | sequence record 367354 | Addgene NGS Result
ATATGCCAAGTACGCCCCCTATTGACGTCAATGACGGTAAATGGCCCGCCTGGCATTATGCCCAGTACAT
GACCTTATGGGACTTTCCTACTTGGCAGTACATCTACGTATTAGTCATCGCTATTACCATGGTGATGCGG
TTTTGGCAGTACATCAATGGGCGTGGATAGCGGTTTGACTCACGGGGATTTCCAAGTCTCCACCCCATTG
ACGTCAATGGGAGTTTGTTTTGGCACCAAAATCAACGGGACTTTCCAAAATGTCGTAACAACTCCGCCCC
ATTGACGCAAATGGGCGGTAGGCGTGTACGGTGGGAGGTCTATATAAGCAGAGCTGGTTTAGTGAACCGT
CAGATCCGCTAGAGATCCGCGGCCGCTAATACGACTCACTATAGGGAGAGCCGCCACCATGAAACGGACA
GCCGACGGAAGCGAGTTCGAGTCACCAAAGAAGAAGCGGAAAGTCTCTGAGGTGGAGTTTTCCCACGAGT
ACTGGATGAGACATGCCCTGACCCTGGCCAAGAGGGCACGCGATGAGAGGGAGGTGCCTGTGGGAGCCGT
GCTGGTGCTGAACAATAGAGTGATCGGCGAGGGCTGGAACAGAGCCATCGGCCTGCACGACCCAACAGCC
CATGCCGAAATTATGGCCCTGAGACAGGGCGGCCTGGTCATGCAGAACTACAGACTGTACGACGCCACCC
TGTACAGCACATTCGAGCCTTGCGTGATGTGCGCCGGCGCCATGATCCACTCTAGGATCGGCCGCGTGGT
GTTTGGCGTGAGGAACGCAAAAACCGGCGCCGCAGGCTCCCTGATGGACGTGCTGCACCACCCCGGCATG
AATCACCGCGTCGAAATTACCGAGGGAATCCTGGCAGATGAATGTGCCGCCCTGCTGTGCAGATTCTTTC
GGATGCCTAGAAGAGTGTTCAATGCTCAGAAGAAGGCCCAGAGCTCCACCGACTCCGGAGGATCTAGCGG
AGGCTCCTCTGGCTCTGAGACACCTGGCACAAGCGAGAGCGCAACACCTGAAAGCAGCGGGGGCAGCAGC
GGGGGGTCAGACAAGAAGTACAGCATCGGCCTGGCCATCGGCACCAACTCTGTGGGCTGGGCCGTGATCA
CCGACGAGTACAAGGTGCCCAGCAAGAAATTCAAGGTGCTGGGCAACACCGACCGGCACAGCATCAAGAA
GAACCTGATCGGAGCCCTGCTGTTCGACAGCGGCGAAACAGCCGAGGCCACCCGGCTGAAGAGAACCGCC
AGAAGAAGATACACCAGACGGAAGAACCGGATCTGCTATCTGCAAGAGATCTTCAGCAACGAGATGGCCA
AGGTGGACGACAGCTTCTTCCACAGACTGGAAGAGTCCTTCCTGGTGGAAGAGGATAAGAAGCACGAGCG
GCACCCCATCTTCGGCAACATCGTGGACGAGGTGGCCTACCACGAGAAGTACCCCACCATCTACCACCTG
AGAAAGAAACTGGTGGACAGCACCGACAAGGCCGACCTGCGGCTGATCTATCTGGCCCTGGCCCACATGA
TCAAGTTCCGGGGCCACTTCCTGATCGAGGGCGACCTGAACCCCGACAACAGCGACGTGGACAAGCTGTT
CATCCAGCTGGTGCAGACCTACAACCAGCTGTTCGAGGAAAACCCCATCAACGCCAGCGGCGTGGACGCC
AAGGCCATCCTGTCTGCCAGACTGAGCAAGAGCAGACGGCTGGAAAATCTGATCGCCCAGCTGCCCGGCG
AGAAGAAGAATGGCCTGTTCGGAAACCTGATTGCCCTGAGCCTGGGCCTGACCCCCAACTTCAAGAGCAA
CTTCGACCTGGCCGAGGATGCCAAACTGCAGCTGAGCAAGGACACCTACGACGACGACCTGGACAACCTG
CTGGCCCAGATCGGCGACCAGTACGCCGACCTGTTTCTGGCCGCCAAGAACCTGTCCGACGCCATCCTGC
TGAGCGACATCCTGAGAGTGAACACCGAGATCACCAAGGCCCCCCTGAGCGCCTCTATGATCAAGAGATA
CGACGAGCACCACCAGGACCTGACCCTGCTGAAAGCTCTCGTGCGGCAGCAGCTGCCTGAGAAGTACAAA
GAGATTTTCTTCGACCAGAGCAAGAACGGCTACGCCGGCTACATTGACGGCGGAGCCAGCCAGGAAGAGT
TCTACAAGTTCATCAAGCCCATCCTGGAAAAGATGGACGGCACCGAGGAACTGCTCGTGAAGCTGAACAG
AGAGGACCTGCTGCGGAAGCAGCGGACCTTCGACAACGGCAGCATCCCCCACCAGATCCACCTGGGAGAG
CTGCACGCCATTCTGCGGCGGCAGGAAGATTTTTACCCATTCCTGAAGGACAACCGGGAAAAGATCGAGA
AGATCCTGACCTTCCGCATCCCCTACTACGTGGGCCCTCTGGCCAGGGGAAACAGCAGATTCGCCTGGAT
GACCAGAAAGAGCGAGGAAACCATCACCCCCTGGAACTTCGAGGAAGTGGTGGACAAGGGCGCTTCCGCC
CAGAGCTTCATCGAGCGGATGACCAACTTCGATAAGAACCTGCCCAACGAGAAGGTGCTGCCCAAGCACA
GCCTGCTGTACGAGTACTTCACCGTGTATAACGAGCTGACCAAAGTGAAATACGTGACCGAGGGAATGAG
AAAGCCCGCCTTCCTGAGCGGCGAGCAGAAAAAGGCCATCGTGGACCTGCTGTTCAAGACCAACCGGAAA
GTGACCGTGAAGCAGCTGAAAGAGGACTACTTCAAGAAAATCGAGTGCTTCGACTCCGTGGAAATCTCCG
GCGTGGAAGATCGGTTCAACGCCTCCCTGGGCACATACCACGATCTGCTGAAAATTATCAAGGACAAGGA
CTTCCTGGACAATGAGGAAAACGAGGACATTCTGGAAGATATCGTGCTGACCCTGACACTGTTTGAGGAC
AGAGAGATGATCGAGGAACGGCTGAAAACCTATGCCCACCTGTTCGACGACAAAGTGATGAAGCAGCTGA
AGCGGCGGAGATACACCGGCTGGGGCAGGCTGAGCCGGAAGCTGATCAACGGCATCCGGGACAAGCAGTC
CGGCAAGACAATCCTGGATTTCCTGAAGTCCGACGGCTTCGCCAACAGAAACTTCATGCAGCTGATCCAC
GACGACAGCCTGACCTTTAAAGAGGACATCCAGAAAGCCCAGGTGTCCGGCCAGGGCGATAGCCTGCACG
AGCACATTGCCAATCTGGCCGGCAGCCCCGCCATTAAGAAGGGCATCCTGCAGACAGTGAAGGTGGTGGA
CGAGCTCGTGAAAGTGATGGGCCGGCACAAGCCCGAGAACATCGTGATCGAAATGGCCAGAGAGAACCAG
ACCACCCAGAAGGGACAGAAGAACAGCCGCGAGAGAATGAAGCGGATCGAAGAGGGCATCAAAGAGCTGG
GCAGCCAGATCCTGAAAGAACACCCCGTGGAAAACACCCAGCTGCAGAACGAGAAGCTGTACCTGTACTA
CCTGCAGAATGGGCGGGATATGTACGTGGACCAGGAACTGGACATCAACCGGCTGTCCGACTACGATGTG
GACCATATCGTGCCTCAGAGCTTTCTGAAGGACGACTCCATCGACAACAAGGTGCTGACCAGAAGCGACA
AGAACCGGGGCAAGAGCGACAACGTGCCCTCCGAAGAGGTCGTGAAGAAGATGAAGAACTACTGGCGGCA
GCTGCTGAACGCCAAGCTGATTACCCAGAGAAAGTTCGACAATCTGACCAAGGCCGAGAGAGGCGGCCTG
AGCGAACTGGATAAGGCCGGCTTCATCAAGAGACAGCTGGTGGAAACCCGGCAGATCACAAAGCACGTGG
CACAGATCCTGGACTCCCGGATGAACACTAAGTACGACGAGAATGACAAGCTGATCCGGGAAGTGAAAGT
GATCACCCTGAAGTCCAAGCTGGTGTCCGATTTCCGGAAGGATTTCCAGTTTTACAAAGTGCGCGAGATC
AACAACTACCACCACGCCCACGACGCCTACCTGAACGCCGTCGTGGGAACCGCCCTGATCAAAAAGTACC
CTAAGCTGGAAAGCGAGTTCGTGTACGGCGACTACAAGGTGTACGACGTGCGGAAGATGATCGCCAAGAG
CGAGCAGGAAATCGGCAAGGCTACCGCCAAGTACTTCTTCTACAGCAACATCATGAACTTTTTCAAGACC
GAGATTACCCTGGCCAACGGCGAGATCCGGAAGCGGCCTCTGATCGAGACAAACGGCGAAACCGGGGAGA
TCGTGTGGGATAAGGGCCGGGATTTTGCCACCGTGCGGAAAGTGCTGAGCATGCCCCAAGTGAATATCGT
GAAAAAGACCGAGGTGCAGACAGGCGGCTTCAGCAAAGAGTCTATCCTGCCCAAGAGGAACAGCGATAAG
CTGATCGCCAGAAAGAAGGACTGGGACCCTAAGAAGTACGGCGGCTTCCTGTGGCCCACCGTGGCCTATT
CTGTGCTGGTGGTGGCCAAAGTGGAAAAGGGCAAGTCCAAGAAACTGAAGAGTGTGAAAGAGCTGCTGGG
GATCACCATCATGGAAAGAAGCAGCTTCGAGAAGAATCCCATCGACTTTCTGGAAGCCAAGGGCTACAAA
GAAGTGAAAAAGGACCTGATCATCAAGCTGCCTAAGTACTCCCTGTTCGAGCTGGAAAACGGCCGGAAGA
GAATGCTGGCCTCTGCCAAGCAGCTGCAGAAGGGAAACGAACTGGCCCTGCCCTCCAAATATGTGAACTT
CCTGTACCTGGCCAGCCACTATGAGAAGCTGAAGGGCTCCCCCGAGGATAATGAGCAGAAACAGCTGTTT
GTGGAACAGCACAAGCACTACCTGGACGAGATCATCGAGCAGATCAGCGAGTTCTCCAAGAGAGTGATCC
TGGCCGACGCTAATCTGGACAAAGTGCTGTCCGCCTACAACAAGCACCGGGATAAGCCCATCAGAGAGCA
GGCCGAGAATATCATCCACCTGTTTACCCTGACCAATCTGGGAGCCCCTGCCGCCTTCAAGTACTTTGAC
ACCACCATCGACCGGAAGCAGTACAGAAGCACCAAAGAGGTGCTGGACGCCACCCTGATCCACCAGAGCA
TCACCGGCCTGTACGAGACACGGATCGACCTGTCTCAGCTGGGAGGTGACTCTGGCGGCTCAAAAAGAAC
CGCCGACGGCAGCGAATTCGAGCCCAAGAAGAAGAGGAAAGTCGGAAGCGGAGCTACTAACTTCAGCCTG
CTGAAGCAGGCTGGAGACGTGGAGGAGAACCCTGGACCTATGGTGAGCAAGGGCGAGGAGCTGTTCACCG
GGGTGGTGCCCATCCTGGTCGAGCTGGACGGCGACGTAAACGGCCACAAGTTCAGCGTGTCCGGCGAGGG
CGAGGGCGATGCCACCTACGGCAAGCTGACCCTGAAGTTCATCTGCACCACCGGCAAGCTGCCCGTGCCC
TGGCCCACCCTCGTGACCACCCTGACCTATGGAGTGCAGTGCTTCAGCCGCTACCCCGACCACATGAAGC
AGCACGACTTCTTCAAGTCCGCCATGCCCGAAGGCTACGTCCAGGAGCGCACCATCTTCTTCAAGGACGA
CGGCAACTACAAGACCCGCGCCGAGGTGAAGTTCGAGGGCGACACCCTGGTGAACCGCATCGAGCTGAAG
GGCATCGACTTCAAGGAGGACGGCAACATCCTGGGGCACAAGCTGGAGTACAACTACAACAGCCACAACG
TCTATATCATGGCCGACAAGCAGAAGAACGGCATCAAGGTGAACTTCAAGATCCGCCACAACATCGAGGA
CGGCAGCGTGCAGCTCGCCGACCACTACCAGCAGAACACCCCCATCGGCGACGGCCCCGTGCTGCTGCCC
GACAACCACTACCTGAGCACCCAGTCCGCCCTGAGCAAAGACCCCAACGAGAAGCGCGATCACATGGTCC
TGCTGGAGTTCGTGACCGCCGCCGGGATCACTCTCGGCATGGACGAGCTGTACAAGTCTGGTGGTTCTCC
CAAGAAGAAGAGGAAAGTCTAACCGGTCATCATCACCATCACCATTGAGTTTAAACCCGCTGATCAGCCT
CGACTGTGCCTTCTAGTTGCCAGCCATCTGTTGTTTGCCCCTCCCCCGTGCCTTCCTTGACCCTGGAAGG
TGCCACTCCCACTGTCCTTTCCTAATAAAATGAGGAAATTGCATCGCATTGTCTGAGTAGGTGTCATTCT
ATTCTGGGGGGTGGGGTGGGGCAGGACAGCAAGGGGGAGGATTGGGAAGACAATAGCAGGCATGCTGGGG
ATGCGGTGGGCTCTATGGCTTCTGAGGCGGAAAGAACCAGCTGGGGCTCGATACCGTCGACCTCTAGCTA
GAGCTTGGCGTAATCATGGTCATAGCTGTTTCCTGTGTGAAATTGTTATCCGCTCACAATTCCACACAAC
ATACGAGCCGGAAGCATAAAGTGTAAAGCCTAGGGTGCCTAATGAGTGAGCTAACTCACATTAATTGCGT
TGCGCTCACTGCCCGCTTTCCAGTCGGGAAACCTGTCGTGCCAGCTGCATTAATGAATCGGCCAACGCGC
GGGGAGAGGCGGTTTGCGTATTGGGCGCTCTTCCGCTTCCTCGCTCACTGACTCGCTGCGCTCGGTCGTT
CGGCTGCGGCGAGCGGTATCAGCTCACTCAAAGGCGGTAATACGGTTATCCACAGAATCAGGGGATAACG
CAGGAAAGAACATGTGAGCAAAAGGCCAGCAAAAGGCCAGGAACCGTAAAAAGGCCGCGTTGCTGGCGTT
TTTCCATAGGCTCCGCCCCCCTGACGAGCATCACAAAAATCGACGCTCAAGTCAGAGGTGGCGAAACCCG
ACAGGACTATAAAGATACCAGGCGTTTCCCCCTGGAAGCTCCCTCGTGCGCTCTCCTGTTCCGACCCTGC
CGCTTACCGGATACCTGTCCGCCTTTCTCCCTTCGGGAAGCGTGGCGCTTTCTCATAGCTCACGCTGTAG
GTATCTCAGTTCGGTGTAGGTCGTTCGCTCCAAGCTGGGCTGTGTGCACGAACCCCCCGTTCAGCCCGAC
CGCTGCGCCTTATCCGGTAACTATCGTCTTGAGTCCAACCCGGTAAGACACGACTTATCGCCACTGGCAG
CAGCCACTGGTAACAGGATTAGCAGAGCGAGGTATGTAGGCGGTGCTACAGAGTTCTTGAAGTGGTGGCC
TAACTACGGCTACACTAGAAGAACAGTATTTGGTATCTGCGCTCTGCTGAAGCCAGTTACCTTCGGAAAA
AGAGTTGGTAGCTCTTGATCCGGCAAACAAACCACCGCTGGTAGCGGTGGTTTTTTTGTTTGCAAGCAGC
AGATTACGCGCAGAAAAAAAGGATCTCAAGAAGATCCTTTGATCTTTTCTACGGGGTCTGACACTCAGTG
GAACGAAAACTCACGTTAAGGGATTTTGGTCATGAGATTATCAAAAAGGATCTTCACCTAGATCCTTTTA
AATTAAAAATGAAGTTTTAAATCAATCTAAAGTATATATGAGTAAACTTGGTCTGACAGTTACCAATGCT
TAATCAGTGAGGCACCTATCTCAGCGATCTGTCTATTTCGTTCATCCATAGTTGCCTGACTCCCCGTCGT
GTAGATAACTACGATACGGGAGGGCTTACCATCTGGCCCCAGTGCTGCAATGATACCGCGAGACCCACGC
TCACCGGCTCCAGATTTATCAGCAATAAACCAGCCAGCCGGAAGGGCCGAGCGCAGAAGTGGTCCTGCAA
CTTTATCCGCCTCCATCCAGTCTATTAATTGTTGCCGGGAAGCTAGAGTAAGTAGTTCGCCAGTTAATAG
TTTGCGCAACGTTGTTGCCATTGCTACAGGCATCGTGGTGTCACGCTCGTCGTTTGGTATGGCTTCATTC
AGCTCCGGTTCCCAACGATCAAGGCGAGTTACATGATCCCCCATGTTGTGCAAAAAAGCGGTTAGCTCCT
TCGGTCCTCCGATCGTTGTCAGAAGTAAGTTGGCCGCAGTGTTATCACTCATGGTTATGGCAGCACTGCA
TAATTCTCTTACTGTCATGCCATCCGTAAGATGCTTTTCTGTGACTGGTGAGTACTCAACCAAGTCATTC
TGAGAATAGTGTATGCGGCGACCGAGTTGCTCTTGCCCGGCGTCAATACGGGATAATACCGCGCCACATA
GCAGAACTTTAAAAGTGCTCATCATTGGAAAACGTTCTTCGGGGCGAAAACTCTCAAGGATCTTACCGCT
GTTGAGATCCAGTTCGATGTAACCCACTCGTGCACCCAACTGATCTTCAGCATCTTTTACTTTCACCAGC
GTTTCTGGGTGAGCAAAAACAGGAAGGCAAAATGCCGCAAAAAAGGGAATAAGGGCGACACGGAAATGTT
GAATACTCATACTCTTCCTTTTTCAATATTATTGAAGCATTTATCAGGGTTATTGTCTCATGAGCGGATA
CATATTTGAATGTATTTAGAAAAATAAACAAATAGGGGTTCCGCGCACATTTCCCCGAAAAGTGCCACCT
GACGTCGACGGATCGGGAGATCGATCTCCCGATCCCCTAGGGTCGACTCTCAGTACAATCTGCTCTGATG
CCGCATAGTTAAGCCAGTATCTGCTCCCTGCTTGTGTGTTGGAGGTCGCTGAGTAGTGCGCGAGCAAAAT
TTAAGCTACAACAAGGCAAGGCTTGACCGACAATTGCATGAAGAATCTGCTTAGGGTTAGGCGTTTTGCG
CTGCTTCGCGATGTACGGGCCAGATATACGCGTTGACATTGATTATTGACTAGTTATTAATAGTAATCAA
TTACGGGGTCATTAGTTCATAGCCCATATATGGAGTTCCGCGTTACATAACTTACGGTAAATGGCCCGCC
TGGCTGACCGCCCAACGACCCCCGCCCATTGACGTCAATAATGACGTATGTTCCCATAGTAACGCCAATA
GGGACTTTCCATTGACGTCAATGGGTGGAGTATTTACGGTAAACTGCCCACTTGGCAGTACATCAAGTGT
ATC
